Addgene plasmid #168956: pEntry_HCoV-229E-nsp7
Purpose: Gateway-compatible Entry vector
Depositing lab: Pascal Falter-Braun. Depositing organization: Helmholtz Munich. Publication: A resource of human coronavirus protein-coding sequences in a flexible, multipurpose Gateway Entry clone collection. Weller B, Lin CW, Pogoutse O, Sauer M, Marin-de la Rosa N, Strobel A, Young V, Knapp JJ, Rayhan A, Falter C, Kim DK, Roth FP, Falter-Braun P. G3 (Bethesda). 2023 Jul 5;13(7):jkad105. doi: 10.1093/g3journal/jkad105. PubMed 37267226.
Backbone
  Vector backbone: pENTR223.1*SfiI
  Backbone size w/o insert (bp): 2800
  Vector type: Gateway-compatible Entry vector
Growth in bacteria
  Bacterial resistance: Spectinomycin, 50 μg/mL
  Growth temperature: 37°C
  Growth strain: DH5alpha
  Copy number: High Copy
Gene/Insert
  Gene/Insert name: HCoV-229E-nsp7 (alt name: nsp7)
  Species: Other
  Insert size (bp): 249
  Entrez Gene: HCoV229Egp1 (a.k.a. HCoV229Egp1)
  Cloning method: Restriction Enzyme; 5′ cloning site SfiI (unknown if destroyed); 3′ cloning site SfiI (unknown if destroyed)
  Sequencing primers: 5′ M13 uni (-21); 3′ M13 rev (-29)
Resource information
  A portion of this plasmid was derived from a plasmid made by: Synthesized by Twist Bioscience
Terms and licenses: Academic/Nonprofit Terms; Industry Terms: Not Available to Industry
Depositor comments: 5'-linker: SfiI-BamHI-ATG-BamHI (GGCCGTCAaggccaggatccatgggatcc), 3'-linker: PacI-TAA-AsiSI-SfiI (cttaatTAAgacgcgatcgcggcctcatGGGCC).
How to cite: pEntry_HCoV-229E-nsp7 was a gift from Pascal Falter-Braun (Addgene plasmid # 168956 ; http://n2t.net/addgene:168956 ; RRID:Addgene_168956)
