[The description below was written by a language model from this plasmid's Addgene catalogue record and pLannotate feature annotations shown in this document.]
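Description:
pEntry_HCoV-229E-nsp7 is a Gateway-compatible Entry clone built on the pENTR223.1*SfiI backbone and carrying the coding sequence for non-structural protein 7 (nsp7) of human coronavirus 229E. The 249 bp insert was obtained by commercial gene synthesis and placed into the backbone by directional SfiI cloning. The plasmid is maintained in E. coli at high copy through a ColE1/pUC-type origin and is selected with spectinomycin via the aadA (SmR) aminoglycoside adenylyltransferase gene. This gene appears to be driven by a remnant class 1 integron Pc promoter, and a short gentamicin acetyltransferase fragment lies between them. The sequenced plasmid is about 3.1 kb.

The feature table does not annotate the nsp7 open reading frame itself, but it falls in the roughly 300 bp interval between the attL1 and attL2 sites. These are the recombination sites that allow LR Clonase to transfer the insert into any attR-containing Destination vector. According to the depositor's notes, the ORF is bracketed by linkers. The 5' linker supplies SfiI and BamHI sites around an ATG start codon, and the 3' linker supplies PacI, a TAA stop codon, and AsiSI and SfiI sites. This arrangement suggests that the start and stop codons can be removed by restriction digestion to permit N- or C-terminal fusions, though the record does not spell this out. rrnB T1 and T2 terminators lie beyond the attL1 side of the cassette, where they would insulate it from read-through transcription, and a T7 promoter lies beyond the attL2 side. Short lacZα, lacI and RSF origin fragments are backbone remnants. The Entry vector has no eukaryotic expression elements of its own. It belongs to a collection of human coronavirus protein-coding Entry clones intended for flexible shuttling into expression or interaction-assay vectors.
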