Features (pLannotate 1.2.2; 12 found; start..end, strand, type, name):
     15..603     -  rep_origin     ori: high-copy-number ColE1/pMB1/pBR322/pUC origin of replication
    696..1487    -  CDS            SmR: aminoglycoside adenylyltransferase (Murphy, 1985); aadA; confers resistance to spectinomycin and streptomycin
   1494..1550    -  CDS            GmR (fragment): gentamycin acetyltransferase; aacC1; confers resistance to gentamycin
   1726..1749    -  promoter       Pc promoter (fragment): intI1 (promoter lies within the coding sequence); class 1 integron promoter
   1939..1957    +  promoter       T7 promoter: promoter for bacteriophage T7 RNA polymerase
   1975..2073    +  protein_bind   attL2: mutant version of attL; recombination site for the Gateway® LR reaction LR Clonase™
   2386..2482    -  protein_bind   attL1: mutant version of attL; recombination site for the Gateway® LR reaction LR Clonase™
   2498..2534    +  CDS            lacZα (fragment): LacZα fragment of β-galactosidase; lacZ fragment
   2581..2624    -  terminator     rrnB T1 terminator: Escherichia coli rrnB; transcription terminator T1 from the E. coli rrnB gene
   2756..2783    +  terminator     rrnB T2 terminator: transcription terminator T2 from the E. coli rrnB gene
   2838..2930    -  CDS            lacI (fragment): lac repressor; lacI; The lac repressor binds to the lac operator to inhibit transcription in E. coli. This inhibition can be relieved by adding lactose or isopropyl-β-D-thiogalactopyranoside (IPTG).
   2932..3065    -  rep_origin     RSF ori (fragment): Plasmids containing the RSF 1030 origin of replication can be propagated in E. coli cells that contain additional plasmids with compatible origins.
>Addgene plasmid #168956 | pEntry_HCoV-229E-nsp7 | addgene full sequence | sequence record 472453 | Addgene NGS Result
GCGTTGCTGGCGTTTTTCCATAGGCTCCGCCCCCCTGACGAGCATCACAAAAATCGACGCTCAAGTCAGA
GGTGGCGAAACCCGACAGGACTATAAAGATACCAGGCGTTTCCCCCTGGAAGCTCCCTCGTGCGCTCTCC
TGTTCCGACCCTGCCGCTTACCGGATACCTGTCCGCCTTTCTCCCTTCGGGAAGCGTGGCGCTTTCTCAT
AGCTCACGCTGTAGGTATCTCAGTTCGGTGTAGGTCGTTCGCTCCAAGCTGGGCTGTGTGCACGAACCCC
CCGTTCAGCCCGACCGCTGCGCCTTATCCGGTAACTATCGTCTTGAGTCCAACCCGGTAAGACACGACTT
ATCGCCACTGGCAGCAGCCACTGGTAACAGGATTAGCAGAGCGAGGTATGTAGGCGGTGCTACAGAGTTC
TTGAAGTGGTGGCCTAACTACGGCTACACTAGAAGAACAGTATTTGGTATCTGCGCTCTGCTGAAGCCAG
TTACCTTCGGAAAAAGAGTTGGTAGCTCTTGATCCGGCAAACAAACCACCGCTGGTAGCGGTGGTTTTTT
TGTTTGCAAGCAGCAGATTACGCGCAGAAAAAAAGGATCTCAAGAAGATCCTTTGATCTTTTCTACGGGG
TCTGACGCTCAGTGGAACGACGCGTAACTCACGTTAAGGGATTTTGGTCATGGGTGGCTCGAGGGTTATT
TGCCGACTACCTTGGTGATCTCGCCTTTCACGTAGTGGACAAATTCTTCCAACTGATCTGCGCGCGAGGC
CAAGCGATCTTCTTCTTGTCCAAGATAAGCCTGTCTAGCTTCAAGTATGACGGGCTGATACTGGGCCGGC
AGGCGCTCCATTGCCCAGTCGGCAGCGACATCCTTCGGCGCGATTTTGCCGGTTACTGCGCTGTACCAAA
TGCGGGACAACGTAAGCACTACATTTCGCTCATCGCCAGCCCAGTCGGGCGGCGAGTTCCATAGCGTTAA
GGTTTCATTTAGCGCCTCAAATAGATCCTGTTCAGGAACCGGATCAAAGAGTTCCTCCGCCGCTGGACCT
ACCAAGGCAACGCTATGTTCTCTTGCTTTTGTCAGCAAGATAGCCAGATCAATGTCGATCGTGGCTGGCT
CGAAGATACCTGCAAGAATGTCATTGCGCTGCCATTCTCCAAATTGCAGTTCGCGCTTAGCTGGATAACG
CCACGGAATGATGTCGTCGTGCACAACAATGGTGACTTCTACAGCGCGGAGAATCTCGCTCTCTCCAGGG
GAAGCCGAAGTTTCCAAAAGGTCGTTGATCAAAGCTCGCCGCGTTGTTTCATCAAGCCTTACGGTCACCG
TAACCAGCAAATCAATATCACTGTGTGGCTTCAGGCCGCCATCCACTGCGGAGCCGTACAAATGTACGGC
CAGCAACGTCGGTTCGAGATGGCGCTCGATGACGCCAACTACCTCTGATAGTTGAGTCGATACTTCGGCG
ATCACCGCTTCCCTCATAATGTTTAACTTTGTTTTAGGGCGACTGCCCTGCTGCGTAACATCGTTGCTGC
TCCATAACATCAAACATCGACCCACGGCGTAACGCGCTTGCTGCTTGGATGCCCGAGGCATAGACTGTAC
CCCAAAAAAACAGTCATAACAAGCCATGAAAACCGCCACTGCGCCGTTACCACCGCTGCGTTCGGTCAAG
GTTCTGGACCAGTTGCGTGAGCGCATACGCTACTTGCATTACAGCTTACGAACCGAACAGGCTTATGTCC
ACTGGGTTCGTGCCTTCATCCGTTTCCACGGTGTGCGTCACCCGGCAACCTTGGGTAGCAGCGAAGTCGA
GGCATTTCTGTCCTGGCTGGTCTAGAGGAGGCATGATGATATATTTTTATCTTGTGCAATGTAACATCAG
AGATTTTGAGACACGGGCCAGAGCTGCCAGGAAACAGCTATGACCATGTAATACGACTCACTATAGGGGA
TATCAGCTGGATGGCAAATAATGATTTTATTTTGACTGATAGTGACCTGTTCGTTGCAACAAATTGATGA
GCAATTATTTTTTATAATGCCAACTTTGTACAAGAAAGCTGGGCCCATGAGGCCGCGATCGCGTCTTAAT
TAAGTTGCAAAATGGAGTCGTTCTCAAAATAAGAATCGACAAGATCACCAAGACCAAAATCACTATGCTT
AGACAAGAAAAAGGCCAACAACGCCAGCAATAACTCTTGAGCAGTTTCAGGGTCGTCACACAAGTTTATT
TTATTGTGCATTTCAACACAATATGCCCACTCCTTTGAATTAGAAGCTATGTTCATGTTAGACAAAATGC
CCATTAGAACGACGTTTGTGCACTTAAGATCAGTCAATTTAGAGGATCCCATGGATCCTGGCCTTGACGG
CCCTTCTGCTTTTTTGTACAAAGTTGGCATTATAAAAAAGCATTGCTCATCAATTTGTTGCAACGAACAG
GTCACTATCAGTCAAAATAAAATCATTATTTGGGGCCCGAGCTTAAGACTGGCCGTCGTTTTACAACGTC
GTGACTGGGAAAACATCCATGCTAGCGTTAACGCGAGAGTAGGGAACTGCCAGGCATCAAATAAAACGAA
AGGCTCAGTCGGAAGACTGGGCCTTTCGTTTTATCTGTTGTTTGTCGGTGAACGCTCTCCTGAGTAGGAC
AAATCCGCCGGGAGCGGATTTGAACGTTGTGAAGCAACGGCCCGGAGGGTGGCGGGCAGGACGCCCGCCA
TAAACTGCCAGGCATCAAACTAAGCAGAAGGCCATCCTGACGGATGGCCTTTTTGCGTTTCTACAAACTC
TTCCTGGCTAGCGGTACGCGTATTAATTGCGTTGCGCTCACTGCCCGCTTTCCAGTCGGGAAACCTGTCG
TGCCAGCTGCATTAATGAATCGGCCAACGCGCGGGGAGAGGCGGTTTGCGTATTGGGCGCTCTTCCGCTT
CCTCGCTCACTGACTCGCTGCGCTCGGTCGTTCGGCTGCGGCGAGCGGTATCAGCTCACTCAAAGGCGGT
AATACGGTTATCCACAGAATCAGGGGATAACGCAGGAAAGAACATGTGAGCAAAAGGCCAGCAAAAGGCC
AGGAACCGTAAAAAGGCC
