>Addgene plasmid #168956 | pEntry_HCoV-229E-nsp7 | depositor partial sequence | sequence record 327476 | gene-specific Insert sequence
TCTAAATTGACTGATCTTAAGTGCACAAACGTCGTTCTAATGGGCATTTTGTCTAACATGAACATAGCTT
CTAATTCAAAGGAGTGGGCATATTGTGTTGAAATGCACAATAAAATAAACTTGTGTGACGACCCTGAAAC
TGCTCAAGAGTTATTGCTGGCGTTGTTGGCCTTTTTCTTGTCTAAGCATAGTGATTTTGGTCTTGGTGAT
CTTGTCGATTCTTATTTTGAGAACGACTCCATTTTGCAA
